Addgene plasmid #20587: pWZL Neo Myr Flag PKN2
Depositing lab: William Hahn & Jean Zhao. Depositing organization: Dana-Farber Cancer Institute. Publication: Integrative Genomic Approaches Identify IKBKE as a Breast Cancer Oncogene (Kinase Library Clones). Boehm JS, Zhao JJ, Yao J, Kim SY, Firestein R, Dunn IF, Sjostrom SK, Garraway LA, Weremowicz S, Richardson AL, Greulich H, Stewart CJ, Mulvey LA, Shen RR, Ambrogio L, Hirozane-Kishikawa T, Hill DE, Vidal M, Meyerson M, Grenier JK, Hinkle G, Root DE, Roberts TM, Lander ES, Polyak K, Hahn WC. Cell. 2007 Jun 15. 129(6):1065-1079. 10.1016/j.cell.2007.03.052 PubMed 17574021.
Backbone
  Vector backbone: pWZL-Neo-Myr-Flag-DEST
  Backbone manufacturer: William Hahn Lab (available at Addgene, #15300)
  Vector type: Mammalian Expression, Retroviral
  Selectable markers: Neomycin (select with G418)
Growth in bacteria
  Bacterial resistance: Ampicillin, 100 μg/mL
  Growth temperature: 37°C
  Growth strain: Stbl3
  Growth instructions: Stbl3 cells to prevent recombination.
  Copy number: Unknown
Gene/Insert
  Gene/Insert name: PKN2 (alt name: protein kinase N2)
  Species: H. sapiens (human)
  GenBank ID: NM_006256
  Entrez Gene: PKN2 (a.k.a. PAK2, PRK2, Pak-2, PRKCL2, PRO2042, MGC71074, MGC150606)
  Tag / fusion protein: Myr (N terminal on backbone); Flag (N terminal on backbone)
  Cloning method: Gateway Cloning
  Sequencing primers: 5′ pWZL-Fwd (GAA CCT CCT CGT TCG ACC); 3′ pWZL-Rev (TTC CGG GCC CTC ACA TTG)
Resource information
  A portion of this plasmid was derived from a plasmid made by: 2-D11
Terms and licenses: Academic/Nonprofit Terms; Industry Terms: Not Available to Industry
Depositor comments: ORFs were cloned into Gateway compatible pEntry vectors. An LR recombination reaction was performed to move the ORF to pWZL-Neo-Myr-Flag DEST such that the ORF would have 5' myristoylation and flag tags. This plasmid is part of a kinase library, and the gene has been verified, but has not been fully sequenced for minor mutations. Please see the following link for plasmids from this article that are not part of the kinase library http://www.addgene.org/pubmed/17574021
How to cite: pWZL Neo Myr Flag PKN2 was a gift from William Hahn & Jean Zhao (Addgene plasmid # 20587 ; http://n2t.net/addgene:20587 ; RRID:Addgene_20587)
