[The description below was written by a language model from this plasmid's Addgene catalogue record.]
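Description:
pWZL Neo Myr Flag PKN2 is a retroviral mammalian expression plasmid carrying the human PKN2 open reading frame (protein kinase N2, also known as PRK2 or PRKCL2) in the pWZL-Neo-Myr-Flag-DEST backbone. It is propagated in bacteria under ampicillin selection, and a recombination-deficient host strain is recommended, reflecting the tendency of repeated retroviral sequences to rearrange. The copy number is recorded as unknown. In transduced or transfected mammalian cells, stable integrants are selected through the neomycin resistance marker using G418. No feature table accompanies the record, so the promoter driving the insert, the replication origin and the arrangement of the viral elements are not explicitly stated.

The PKN2 ORF was first cloned into a Gateway entry vector and then moved into the destination vector by an LR recombination reaction, placing it in frame behind two N-terminal elements supplied by the backbone: a myristoylation signal and a Flag epitope. Myristoylation directs lipid modification of the fusion protein and targets it to membranes, a strategy commonly used to promote activation of kinases independently of upstream signals, while the Flag tag allows detection or immunoprecipitation of the expressed protein.

The construct belongs to a library of myristoylated, Flag-tagged human kinase clones assembled for integrative genomic studies aimed at identifying breast cancer oncogenes, and it suits gain-of-function experiments in which retroviral delivery gives stable kinase expression. The depositors note that the identity of the gene has been verified but that the clone has not been fully sequenced, so minor mutations cannot be excluded.
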