>Addgene plasmid #20587 | pWZL Neo Myr Flag PKN2 | addgene partial sequence | sequence record 26412 | 20587 with pWZL-Fwd
TCCTTCTCTAGGCGCCGGCCGGATCCAGAATTCGCCACCATGGGGTCTTCAAAATCTAAACCAAAGGACC
CCAGCCAGCGCCGGCGCAGGATCCGAGGTTACCTTGACTACAAAGACGATGACGACAAGCAATTGACAAG
TTTGTACAAAAAAGTTGGCATGGCGTCCAACCCCGAACGGGGGGAGATTCTGCTCACGGAACTGCAGGGG
GATTCCCGAAGTCTTCCGTTTTCTGAGAATGTGAGTGCTGTTCAAAAATTAGACTTTTCAGATACAATGG
TGCAGCAGAAATTGGATGATATCAAGGATCGAATTAAGAGAGAAATAAGGAAAGAACTGAAAATCAAAGA
AGGAGCTGAAAATCTGAGGAAAGTCACAACAGATAAAAAAAGTTTGGCTTATGTAGACAACATTTTGAAA
AAATCAAATAAAAAATTAGAAGAACTACATCACAAGCTGCAGGAATTAAATGCACATATTGTTGTATCAG
ATCCAGAAGATATTACAGATTGCCCAAGGACTCCAGATACTCCAAATAATGACCCTCGTTGTTCTACTAG
CAACAATAGATTGAAGGCCTTACAAAAACAATTGGATATAGAACTTAAAGTAAAACAAGGTGCAGAGAAT
ATGATACAGATGTATTCAAATGGATCTTCAAAGGATCGGAAACTCCATGGTACAGCTCAGCAACTGCTCC
AGGACAGCAAGACAAAAATAGAAGTCATACGAATGCAGATTCTTC
